Addgene plasmid #113737: pENTR-PpU6P-sgRNA-L1R5
Purpose: Gateway entry vector containing attL1 and attR5 sites, U6 promoter, BsaI sites for protospacer ligation, and sgRNA.
Depositing lab: Magdalena Bezanilla. Depositing organization: Dartmouth College and Medical School. Publication: Efficient and modular CRISPR-Cas9 vector system for Physcomitrella patens. Mallett DR, Chang M, Cheng X, Bezanilla M. Plant Direct. 2019 Sep 12;3(9):e00168. doi: 10.1002/pld3.168. eCollection 2019 Sep. PubMed 31523744.
Backbone
  Vector backbone: pDONR221-P1P5r
  Backbone manufacturer: Invitrogen
  Backbone size w/o insert (bp): 2604
  Vector type: CRISPR ; Gateway Entry Vector
Growth in bacteria
  Bacterial resistance: Kanamycin, 50 μg/mL
  Growth temperature: 37°C
  Growth strain: DH5alpha
  Copy number: High Copy
Gene/Insert
  Gene/Insert name: PpU6P::sgRNA
  gRNA/shRNA sequence: aaaagcaccgactcggtgccactttttcaagttgataacggactagccttattttaacttgctat
  Insert size (bp): 463
  Promoter: P. patens U6 promoter
  Cloning method: Gateway Cloning
  Sequencing primers: 5′ M13 Forward; 3′ M13 Reverse
Terms and licenses: Academic/Nonprofit Terms; Industry Terms: Not Available to Industry
How to cite: pENTR-PpU6P-sgRNA-L1R5 was a gift from Magdalena Bezanilla (Addgene plasmid # 113737 ; http://n2t.net/addgene:113737 ; RRID:Addgene_113737)
