[The description below was written by a language model from this plasmid's Addgene catalogue record and pLannotate feature annotations shown in this document.]
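Description:
pENTR-PpU6P-sgRNA-L1R5 is a Gateway entry vector for CRISPR-Cas9 work in the moss Physcomitrella patens, built on the Invitrogen pDONR221-P1P5r backbone. It is about 3.1 kb in size and is propagated in E. coli from a high-copy ColE1/pUC-type origin under kanamycin selection (KanR, an aminoglycoside phosphotransferase). The backbone also contributes rrnB T1 and T2 transcription terminators upstream of the recombination cassette, which insulate the insert from read-through transcription. Short lacI and lacZα fragments and a T7 promoter are also annotated; these appear to be backbone remnants rather than functional parts of the payload.

The 463 bp insert lies between an attL1 site and an attR5 site and consists of the P. patens U6 promoter driving a single guide RNA scaffold. U6 promoters are RNA polymerase III promoters suited to expressing small RNAs. The feature table detects the scaffold as Streptococcus pyogenes tracrRNA and direct-repeat fragments on the reverse strand, so the expression unit reads from the attR5 side toward attL1. The U6 promoter itself was not annotated, but the unannotated stretch between the scaffold and attR5 is where it would lie. According to the record, BsaI sites allow a user-designed protospacer to be ligated in, completing a target-specific sgRNA.

The attL1/attR5 pairing marks this as the first-position module of a MultiSite Gateway set. After a protospacer is inserted, an LR reaction can join it with other entry clones carrying compatible sites into a destination vector. This fits the modular P. patens CRISPR-Cas9 vector system described in the associated publication. The Cas9 source and the destination vectors are not specified in this record.
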