Features (pLannotate 1.2.2; 11 found; start..end, strand, type, name):
    121..213     +  CDS            lacI (fragment): lac repressor; lacI; The lac repressor binds to the lac operator to inhibit transcription in E. coli. This inhibition can be relieved by adding lactose or isopropyl-β-D-thiogalactopyranoside (IPTG).
    268..295     -  terminator     rrnB T2 terminator: transcription terminator T2 from the E. coli rrnB gene
    427..470     +  terminator     rrnB T1 terminator: Escherichia coli rrnB; transcription terminator T1 from the E. coli rrnB gene
    517..553     -  CDS            lacZα (fragment): LacZα fragment of β-galactosidase; lacZ fragment
    569..668     +  protein_bind   attL1: mutant version of attL; recombination site for the Gateway® LR reaction LR Clonase™
    703..766     -  misc_RNA       tracrRNA (fragment): trans-activating CRISPR RNA for the Streptococcus pyogenes CRISPR/Cas9 system
    770..786     -  repeat_region  DR (fragment): direct repeat for the Streptococcus pyogenes CRISPR/Cas system
   1130..1253    +  protein_bind   attR5: mutant version of attR; recombination site for the Gateway® LR reaction LR Clonase™
   1309..1327    -  promoter       T7 promoter: promoter for bacteriophage T7 RNA polymerase
   1461..2270    +  CDS            KanR: aminoglycoside phosphotransferase; aph(3')-Ia; confers resistance to kanamycin in bacteria or G418 (Geneticin®) in eukaryotes
   2417..3005    +  rep_origin     ori: high-copy-number ColE1/pMB1/pBR322/pUC origin of replication
>Addgene plasmid #113737 | pENTR-PpU6P-sgRNA-L1R5 | depositor full sequence | sequence record 214640 | Full Sequence
CTTTCCTGCGTTATCCCCTGATTCTGTGGATAACCGTATTACCGCCTTTGAGTGAGCTGATACCGCTCGC
CGCAGCCGAACGACCGAGCGCAGCGAGTCAGTGAGCGAGGAAGCGGAAGAGCGCCCAATACGCAAACCGC
CTCTCCCCGCGCGTTGGCCGATTCATTAATGCAGCTGGCACGACAGGTTTCCCGACTGGAAAGCGGGCAG
TGAGCGCAACGCAATTAATACGCGTACCGCTAGCCAGGAAGAGTTTGTAGAAACGCAAAAAGGCCATCCG
TCAGGATGGCCTTCTGCTTAGTTTGATGCCTGGCAGTTTATGGCGGGCGTCCTGCCCGCCACCCTCCGGG
CCGTTGCTTCACAACGTTCAAATCCGCTCCCGGCGGATTTGTCCTACTCAGGAGAGCGTTCACCGACAAA
CAACAGATAAAACGAAAGGCCCAGTCTTCCGACTGAGCCTTTCGTTTTATTTGATGCCTGGCAGTTCCCT
ACTCTCGCGTTAACGCTAGCATGGATGTTTTCCCAGTCACGACGTTGTAAAACGACGGCCAGTCTTAAGC
TCGGGCCCCAAATAATGATTTTATTTTGACTGATAGTGACCTGTTCGTTGCAACAAATTGATGAGCAATG
CTTTTTTATAATGCCAACTTTGTACAAAAAAGCAGGCTCCCCTTCACCGTCAGATGCTACTACTAAAAAA
AAGCACCGACTCGGTGCCACTTTTTCAAGTTGATAACGGACTAGCCTTATTTTAACTTGCTATGCTTTTC
AGCATAGCTCTAAAACTGAGACCTTGGTCTCCATGGGTTGTAAGTCCTCCACCTTCCTATATACCCGCCT
TCACACCCACCTCCATTCCATGTGGGTTATATCCCTCGCTCCATCCCTTTTCTCCCCCCCCCCTCGAAAC
CCGGTCGCGTCCACTCGGCCAGCCACCCAGCTGGACCCACTCACTCACTGCACCCTTTCTGCTTGTGCTC
TCCCGCTGCCGCTCCTTCGGGATATCCCCTTCTCCGCCACCGCAAGGACGCCGCCGTGGAAGAACCACAC
CATCACATCACATCACATCTACACCCATCGTCGCTAACCTGTCGCAACACGTCTGCTTCAATGGACGAAT
TCGAGCTCACAACTTTGTATACAAAAGTTGAACGAGAAACGTAAAATGATATAAATATCAATATATTAAA
TTAGATTTTGCATAAAAAACAGACTACATAATACTGTAAAACACAACATATCCAGTCACTATGAATCAAC
TACTTAGATGGTATTAGTGACCTGTACTGCAGGGCGGCCGCGATATCCCCTATAGTGAGTCGTATTACAT
GGTCATAGCTGTTTCCTGGCAGCTCTGGCCCGTGTCTCAAAATCTCTGATGTTACATTGCACAAGATAAA
AATATATCATCATGAACAATAAAACTGTCTGCTTACATAAACAGTAATACAAGGGGTGTTATGAGCCATA
TTCAACGGGAAACGTCGAGGCCGCGATTAAATTCCAACATGGATGCTGATTTATATGGGTATAAATGGGC
TCGCGATAATGTCGGGCAATCAGGTGCGACAATCTATCGCTTGTATGGGAAGCCCGATGCGCCAGAGTTG
TTTCTGAAACATGGCAAAGGTAGCGTTGCCAATGATGTTACAGATGAGATGGTCAGACTAAACTGGCTGA
CGGAATTTATGCCTCTTCCGACCATCAAGCATTTTATCCGTACTCCTGATGATGCATGGTTACTCACCAC
TGCGATCCCCGGAAAAACAGCATTCCAGGTATTAGAAGAATATCCTGATTCAGGTGAAAATATTGTTGAT
GCGCTGGCAGTGTTCCTGCGCCGGTTGCATTCGATTCCTGTTTGTAATTGTCCTTTTAACAGCGATCGCG
TATTTCGTCTCGCTCAGGCGCAATCACGAATGAATAACGGTTTGGTTGATGCGAGTGATTTTGATGACGA
GCGTAATGGCTGGCCTGTTGAACAAGTCTGGAAAGAAATGCATAAACTTTTGCCATTCTCACCGGATTCA
GTCGTCACTCATGGTGATTTCTCACTTGATAACCTTATTTTTGACGAGGGGAAATTAATAGGTTGTATTG
ATGTTGGACGAGTCGGAATCGCAGACCGATACCAGGATCTTGCCATCCTATGGAACTGCCTCGGTGAGTT
TTCTCCTTCATTACAGAAACGGCTTTTTCAAAAATATGGTATTGATAATCCTGATATGAATAAATTGCAG
TTTCATTTGATGCTCGATGAGTTTTTCTAATCAGAATTGGTTAATTGGTTGTAACACTGGCAGAGCATTA
CGCTGACTTGACGGGACGGCGCAAGCTCATGACCAAAATCCCTTAACGTGAGTTACGCGTCGTTCCACTG
AGCGTCAGACCCCGTAGAAAAGATCAAAGGATCTTCTTGAGATCCTTTTTTTCTGCGCGTAATCTGCTGC
TTGCAAACAAAAAAACCACCGCTACCAGCGGTGGTTTGTTTGCCGGATCAAGAGCTACCAACTCTTTTTC
CGAAGGTAACTGGCTTCAGCAGAGCGCAGATACCAAATACTGTTCTTCTAGTGTAGCCGTAGTTAGGCCA
CCACTTCAAGAACTCTGTAGCACCGCCTACATACCTCGCTCTGCTAATCCTGTTACCAGTGGCTGCTGCC
AGTGGCGATAAGTCGTGTCTTACCGGGTTGGACTCAAGACGATAGTTACCGGATAAGGCGCAGCGGTCGG
GCTGAACGGGGGGTTCGTGCACACAGCCCAGCTTGGAGCGAACGACCTACACCGAACTGAGATACCTACA
GCGTGAGCTATGAGAAAGCGCCACGCTTCCCGAAGGGAGAAAGGCGGACAGGTATCCGGTAAGCGGCAGG
GTCGGAACAGGAGAGCGCACGAGGGAGCTTCCAGGGGGAAACGCCTGGTATCTTTATAGTCCTGTCGGGT
TTCGCCACCTCTGACTTGAGCGTCGATTTTTGTGATGCTCGTCAGGGGGGCGGAGCCTATGGAAAAACGC
CAGCAACGCGGCCTTTTTACGGTTCCTGGCCTTTTGCTGGCCTTTTGCTCACATGTT
