Features (pLannotate 1.2.2; 11 found; start..end, strand, type, name):
    121..213     +  CDS            lacI (fragment): lac repressor; lacI; The lac repressor binds to the lac operator to inhibit transcription in E. coli. This inhibition can be relieved by adding lactose or isopropyl-β-D-thiogalactopyranoside (IPTG).
    268..295     -  terminator     rrnB T2 terminator: transcription terminator T2 from the E. coli rrnB gene
    427..470     +  terminator     rrnB T1 terminator: Escherichia coli rrnB; transcription terminator T1 from the E. coli rrnB gene
    517..553     -  CDS            lacZα (fragment): LacZα fragment of β-galactosidase; lacZ fragment
    569..668     +  protein_bind   attL1: mutant version of attL; recombination site for the Gateway® LR reaction LR Clonase™
    703..766     -  misc_RNA       tracrRNA (fragment): trans-activating CRISPR RNA for the Streptococcus pyogenes CRISPR/Cas9 system
    770..786     -  repeat_region  DR (fragment): direct repeat for the Streptococcus pyogenes CRISPR/Cas system
   1130..1253    +  protein_bind   attR5: mutant version of attR; recombination site for the Gateway® LR reaction LR Clonase™
   1309..1327    -  promoter       T7 promoter: promoter for bacteriophage T7 RNA polymerase
   1461..2270    +  CDS            KanR: aminoglycoside phosphotransferase; aph(3')-Ia; confers resistance to kanamycin in bacteria or G418 (Geneticin®) in eukaryotes
   2417..3005    +  rep_origin     ori: high-copy-number ColE1/pMB1/pBR322/pUC origin of replication
>Addgene plasmid #113737 | pENTR-PpU6P-sgRNA-L1R5 | addgene full sequence | sequence record 219773 | Addgene NGS Result
CTTTCCTGCGTTATCCCCTGATTCTGTGGATAACCGTATTACCGCCTTTGAGTGAGCTGATACCGCTCGC
CGCAGCCGAACGACCGAGCGCAGCGAGTCAGTGAGCGAGGAAGCGGAAGAGCGCCCAATACGCAAACCGC
CTCTCCCCGCGCGTTGGCCGATTCATTAATGCAGCTGGCACGACAGGTTTCCCGACTGGAAAGCGGGCAG
TGAGCGCAACGCAATTAATACGCGTACCGCTAGCCAGGAAGAGTTTGTAGAAACGCAAAAAGGCCATCCG
TCAGGATGGCCTTCTGCTTAGTTTGATGCCTGGCAGTTTATGGCGGGCGTCCTGCCCGCCACCCTCCGGG
CCGTTGCTTCACAACGTTCAAATCCGCTCCCGGCGGATTTGTCCTACTCAGGAGAGCGTTCACCGACAAA
CAACAGATAAAACGAAAGGCCCAGTCTTCCGACTGAGCCTTTCGTTTTATTTGATGCCTGGCAGTTCCCT
ACTCTCGCGTTAACGCTAGCATGGATGTTTTCCCAGTCACGACGTTGTAAAACGACGGCCAGTCTTAAGC
TCGGGCCCCAAATAATGATTTTATTTTGACTGATAGTGACCTGTTCGTTGCAACAAATTGATGAGCAATG
CTTTTTTATAATGCCAACTTTGTACAAAAAAGCAGGCTCCCCTTCACCGTCAGATGCTACTACTAAAAAA
AAGCACCGACTCGGTGCCACTTTTTCAAGTTGATAACGGACTAGCCTTATTTTAACTTGCTATGCTTTTC
AGCATAGCTCTAAAACTGAGACCTTGGTCTCTATGGGTTGTAAGTCCTCCACCTTCCTATATACCCGCCT
TCACACCCACCTCCATTCCATGTGGGTTATATCCCTCGCTCCATCCCTTTTCTCCCCCCCCCCTCGAAAC
CCGGTCGCGTCCACTCGGCCAGCCACCCAGCTGGACCCACTCACTCACTGCACCCTTTCTGCTTGTGCTC
TCCCGCTGCCGCTCCTTCGGGATATCCCCTTCTCCGCCACCGCAAGGACGCCGCCGTGGAAGAACCACAC
CATCACATCACATCACATCTACACCCATCGTCGCTAACCTGTCGCAACACGTCTGCTTCAATGGACGAAT
TCGAGCTCACAACTTTGTATACAAAAGTTGAACGAGAAACGTAAAATGATATAAATATCAATATATTAAA
TTAGATTTTGCATAAAAAACAGACTACATAATACTGTAAAACACAACATATCCAGTCACTATGAATCAAC
TACTTAGATGGTATTAGTGACCTGTACTGCAGGGCGGCCGCGATATCCCCTATAGTGAGTCGTATTACAT
GGTCATAGCTGTTTCCTGGCAGCTCTGGCCCGTGTCTCAAAATCTCTGATGTTACATTGCACAAGATAAA
AATATATCATCATGAACAATAAAACTGTCTGCTTACATAAACAGTAATACAAGGGGTGTTATGAGCCATA
TTCAACGGGAAACGTCGAGGCCGCGATTAAATTCCAACATGGATGCTGATTTATATGGGTATAAATGGGC
TCGCGATAATGTCGGGCAATCAGGTGCGACAATCTATCGCTTGTATGGGAAGCCCGATGCGCCAGAGTTG
TTTCTGAAACATGGCAAAGGTAGCGTTGCCAATGATGTTACAGATGAGATGGTCAGACTAAACTGGCTGA
CGGAATTTATGCCTCTTCCGACCATCAAGCATTTTATCCGTACTCCTGATGATGCATGGTTACTCACCAC
TGCGATCCCCGGAAAAACAGCATTCCAGGTATTAGAAGAATATCCTGATTCAGGTGAAAATATTGTTGAT
GCGCTGGCAGTGTTCCTGCGCCGGTTGCATTCGATTCCTGTTTGTAATTGTCCTTTTAACAGCGATCGCG
TATTTCGTCTCGCTCAGGCGCAATCACGAATGAATAACGGTTTGGTTGATGCGAGTGATTTTGATGACGA
GCGTAATGGCTGGCCTGTTGAACAAGTCTGGAAAGAAATGCATAAACTTTTGCCATTCTCACCGGATTCA
GTCGTCACTCATGGTGATTTCTCACTTGATAACCTTATTTTTGACGAGGGGAAATTAATAGGTTGTATTG
ATGTTGGACGAGTCGGAATCGCAGACCGATACCAGGATCTTGCCATCCTATGGAACTGCCTCGGTGAGTT
TTCTCCTTCATTACAGAAACGGCTTTTTCAAAAATATGGTATTGATAATCCTGATATGAATAAATTGCAG
TTTCATTTGATGCTCGATGAGTTTTTCTAATCAGAATTGGTTAATTGGTTGTAACACTGGCAGAGCATTA
CGCTGACTTGACGGGACGGCGCAAGCTCATGACCAAAATCCCTTAACGTGAGTTACGCGTCGTTCCACTG
AGCGTCAGACCCCGTAGAAAAGATCAAAGGATCTTCTTGAGATCCTTTTTTTCTGCGCGTAATCTGCTGC
TTGCAAACAAAAAAACCACCGCTACCAGCGGTGGTTTGTTTGCCGGATCAAGAGCTACCAACTCTTTTTC
CGAAGGTAACTGGCTTCAGCAGAGCGCAGATACCAAATACTGTTCTTCTAGTGTAGCCGTAGTTAGGCCA
CCACTTCAAGAACTCTGTAGCACCGCCTACATACCTCGCTCTGCTAATCCTGTTACCAGTGGCTGCTGCC
AGTGGCGATAAGTCGTGTCTTACCGGGTTGGACTCAAGACGATAGTTACCGGATAAGGCGCAGCGGTCGG
GCTGAACGGGGGGTTCGTGCACACAGCCCAGCTTGGAGCGAACGACCTACACCGAACTGAGATACCTACA
GCGTGAGCTATGAGAAAGCGCCACGCTTCCCGAAGGGAGAAAGGCGGACAGGTATCCGGTAAGCGGCAGG
GTCGGAACAGGAGAGCGCACGAGGGAGCTTCCAGGGGGAAACGCCTGGTATCTTTATAGTCCTGTCGGGT
TTCGCCACCTCTGACTTGAGCGTCGATTTTTGTGATGCTCGTCAGGGGGGCGGAGCCTATGGAAAAACGC
CAGCAACGCGGCCTTTTTACGGTTCCTGGCCTTTTGCTGGCCTTTTGCTCACATGTT
